Addgene plasmid #202680: PAmCherry1-C1-P4C
Purpose: Photoactivatable lipid biosensor
Depositing lab: Gerry Hammond. Publication: PI(4,5)P2 diffuses freely in the plasma membrane even within high-density effector protein complexes. Pacheco J, Cassidy AC, Zewe JP, Wills RC, Hammond GRV. J Cell Biol. 2023 Feb 6;222(2):e202204099. doi: 10.1083/jcb.202204099. Epub 2022 Nov 23. PubMed 36416724.
Backbone
  Vector backbone: pPAmCherry-C1
  Vector type: Mammalian Expression
Growth in bacteria
  Bacterial resistance: Kanamycin, 50 μg/mL
  Growth temperature: 37°C
  Growth strain: DH5alpha
  Copy number: High Copy
Gene/Insert
  Gene/Insert name: PAmCherry1: L. pneumophila SidC (608-773)
  Species: Legionella pneumophila
  Entrez Gene: sidC (a.k.a. A9E85_RS12635, A9E85_12635)
  Cloning method: Gibson Cloning
Terms and licenses: Academic/Nonprofit Terms; Industry Terms: Not Available to Industry
How to cite: PAmCherry1-C1-P4C was a gift from Gerry Hammond (Addgene plasmid # 202680 ; http://n2t.net/addgene:202680 ; RRID:Addgene_202680)
