[The description below was written by a language model from this plasmid's Addgene catalogue record and pLannotate feature annotations shown in this document.]
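Description:
PAmCherry1-C1-P4C is a mammalian expression plasmid built on the pPAmCherry-C1 backbone, a C1-type fluorescent-protein fusion vector in which the fluorescent protein sits upstream of the cloning site so that the insert is joined to its C-terminus. The payload is a fusion of PAmCherry1, a monomeric photoactivatable red fluorescent protein derived from Discosoma, to residues 608–773 of the Legionella pneumophila effector SidC, introduced by Gibson cloning. This SidC fragment is the "P4C" domain named in the construct, generally known as a phosphatidylinositol 4-phosphate-binding module, which fits the recorded purpose of a photoactivatable lipid biosensor. Expression is driven by the human cytomegalovirus immediate early enhancer and promoter and terminated by the SV40 polyadenylation signal. The automated feature table does not annotate the SidC portion itself. It presumably lies in the unannotated stretch between the residual multiple cloning site fragment after PAmCherry1 and the SV40 poly(A) region. The short SV40 large T, ble and bGH poly(A) hits are fragmentary matches typical of backbone sequence rather than functional elements.

The plasmid is maintained in bacteria at high copy through a ColE1/pUC-type origin and selected with kanamycin. The Tn5 NeoR/KanR gene is preceded by both a bacterial (bla) promoter and the SV40 enhancer/early promoter and is followed by the HSV TK poly(A) signal, so the same marker can also confer G418 resistance in mammalian cells. An f1 origin is also present, allowing single-stranded DNA production. The associated study concerns lipid diffusion in the plasma membrane. A photoactivatable probe of this kind is suited to switching on sparse subsets of molecules for single-molecule tracking or localisation imaging of lipid-bound biosensor in live cells.
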