Features (pLannotate 1.2.2; 14 found; start..end, strand, type, name):
     45..348     +  enhancer       CMV enhancer: human cytomegalovirus immediate early enhancer
    349..552     +  promoter       CMV promoter: human cytomegalovirus (CMV) immediate early promoter
    591..1298    +  CDS            PAmCherry1: PAmCherry1 is a photoactivatable red fluorescent protein published in 2009, derived from Discosoma sp.. It is reported to be a rapidly-maturing monomer with high acid sensitivity.
   1299..1333    +  misc_feature   MCS (fragment): multiple cloning site
   1796..1939    +  CDS            LT_SV40 (fragment): Experimental evidence at protein level: Swiss-Prot protein existence level 1. Isoform 17kT antigen targets host RBL2 for degradation and promotes cell proliferation. Transactivates host cyclin A promoter through its J domain. From Simian virus 40 (SV40).
   1965..2086    +  polyA_signal   SV40 poly(A) signal: SV40 polyadenylation signal
   2120..2548    -  rep_origin     f1 ori (sequence partly withheld): f1 bacteriophage origin of replication; arrow indicates direction of (+) strand synthesis
   2575..2679    +  promoter       AmpR promoter: bla
   2681..3038    +  promoter       SV40 promoter: SV40 enhancer and early promoter
   3073..3867    +  CDS            NeoR/KanR: aminoglycoside phosphotransferase from Tn5; aph(3')-II (or nptII); confers resistance to neomycin, kanamycin, and G418 (Geneticin®)
   3888..4040    +  CDS            ble (fragment): BLE_KLEPN - Experimental evidence at protein level: Swiss-Prot protein existence level 1. Binding protein with a strong affinity to the bleomycin family of antibiotics. Binds to CL990; an antimitotic-antibiotic compound. From Klebsiella pneumoniae.
   4099..4146    +  polyA_signal   HSV TK poly(A) signal: herpes simplex virus thymidine kinase polyadenylation signal (Cole and Stacy, 1985)
   4237..4253    -  polyA_signal   bGH poly(A) signal (fragment): bovine growth hormone polyadenylation signal
   4475..5063    +  rep_origin     ori: high-copy-number ColE1/pMB1/pBR322/pUC origin of replication
>Addgene plasmid #202680 | PAmCherry1-C1-P4C | addgene full sequence | sequence record 399277 | Addgene NGS Result
TCAATTACGGGGTCATTAGTTCATAGCCCATATATGGAGTTCCGCGTTACATAACTTACGGTAAATGGCC
CGCCTGGCTGACCGCCCAACGACCCCCGCCCATTGACGTCAATAATGACGTATGTTCCCATAGTAACGCC
AATAGGGACTTTCCATTGACGTCAATGGGTGGAGTATTTACGGTAAACTGCCCACTTGGCAGTACATCAA
GTGTATCATATGCCAAGTACGCCCCCTATTGACGTCAATGACGGTAAATGGCCCGCCTGGCATTATGCCC
AGTACATGACCTTATGGGACTTTCCTACTTGGCAGTACATCTACGTATTAGTCATCGCTATTACCATGGT
GATGCGGTTTTGGCAGTACATCAATGGGCGTGGATAGCGGTTTGACTCACGGGGATTTCCAAGTCTCCAC
CCCATTGACGTCAATGGGAGTTTGTTTTGGCACCAAAATCAACGGGACTTTCCAAAATGTCGTAACAACT
CCGCCCCATTGACGCAAATGGGCGGTAGGCGTGTACGGTGGGAGGTCTATATAAGCAGAGCTGGTTTAGT
GAACCGTCAGATCCGCTAGCGGTCGCCACCATGGTGAGCAAGGGCGAGGAGGATAACATGGCCATCATTA
AGGAGTTCATGCGCTTCAAGGTGCACATGGAGGGGTCCGTGAACGGCCACGTGTTCGAGATCGAGGGCGA
GGGCGAGGGCCGCCCCTACGAGGGCACCCAGACCGCCAAGCTGAAGGTGACCAAGGGCGGCCCCCTGCCC
TTCACCTGGGACATCCTGAGCCCTCAGTTCATGTACGGCTCCAATGCCTACGTGAAGCACCCCGCCGACA
TCCCCGACTACTTTAAGCTGTCCTTCCCCGAGGGCTTCAAGTGGGAGCGCGTGATGAAATTCGAGGACGG
CGGCGTGGTGACCGTGACCCAGGACTCCTCCCTGCAGGACGGCGAGTTCATCTACAAGGTGAAGCTGCGC
GGCACCAACTTCCCCTCCGACGGCCCCGTGATGCAGAAGAAGACCATGGGCTGGGAGGCCCTCTCCGAGC
GGATGTACCCCGAGGACGGCGCCCTGAAGGGCGAGGTCAAGCCCAGAGTGAAGCTGAAGGACGGCGGCCA
CTACGACGCTGAGGTCAAGACCACCTACAAGGCCAAGAAGCCCGTGCAGCTGCCCGGCGCCTACAACGTC
AACCGCAAGCTGGACATCACCAGCCACAACGAGGACTACACCATCGTGGAGCAGTACGAGAGAGCCGAGG
GCCGCCACTCCACCGGCGGCATGGACGAGCTGTACAAGTCCGGACTCAGATCTCGAGCTCAAGCTTCGAA
TTCAATGTCAAAATATTCCTCCAAGCCATTATTGGATGTGGAATTAAATAAAATCGCTGAAGGATTAGAA
CTCACTGCAAAAATTTACAATGAAAAGAGAGGACGCGAATGGTGGTTTAAAGGTTCAAGAAATGAAGCTC
GTAAGACCCAATGTGAAGAATTGCAAAGAGTATCCAAAGAAATCAATACTCTTCTGCAAAGTGAATCTTT
AACGAAAAGCCAGGTACTTGAAAAGGTTTTAAATTCTATAGAAACATTAGATAAAATTGACAGAGACATT
TCTGCCGAATCCAATTGGTTTCAAAGTACTCTGCAAAAGGAAGTCAGGTTATTTCGAGATCAATTGAAAG
ATATTTGCCAATTGGACAAGTATGCCTTTAAATCAACAAAACTTGATGAAATCATCTCTCTGGAAATGGA
AGAACAATTTCAAAAGATACAAGATCCTGCTGTTCAACAAATTGTCAGGGACTTGCCTTCTCATTGCCAC
AATGATGAAGCAATTGGATCCACCGGATCTAGATAACTGATCATAATCAGCCATACCACATTTGTAGAGG
TTTTACTTGCTTTAAAAAACCTCCCACACCTCCCCCTGAACCTGAAACATAAAATGAATGCAATTGTTGT
TGTTAACTTGTTTATTGCAGCTTATAATGGTTACAAATAAAGCAATAGCATCACAAATTTCACAAATAAA
GCATTTTTTTCACTGCATTCTAGTTGTGGTTTGTCCAAACTCATCAATGTATCTTAACGCGTAAATTGTA
AGCGTTAATATTTTGTTAAAATTCGCGTTAAATTTTTGTTAAATCAGCTCATTTTTTAACCAATAGGCCG
AAATCGGCAAAATCCCTTATAAATCAAAAGAATAGACCGAGATAGGGT
[37 nt withheld, positions 2219-2255]
AAAGAACGTGGACTCCAACGTCAAAGG
[49 nt withheld, positions 2283-2331]
T
[91 nt withheld, positions 2333-2423]
G
[124 nt withheld, positions 2425-2548]
CAGGTGGCACTTTTCGGGGAAATGTGCGCGGAACCCCTATTTGTTTATTTTTCTAAATACATTCAAATAT
GTATCCGCTCATGAGACAATAACCCTGATAAATGCTTCAATAATATTGAAAAAGGAAGAGTCCTGAGGCG
GAAAGAACCAGCTGTGGAATGTGTGTCAGTTAGGGTGTGGAAAGTCCCCAGGCTCCCCAGCAGGCAGAAG
TATGCAAAGCATGCATCTCAATTAGTCAGCAACCAGGTGTGGAAAGTCCCCAGGCTCCCCAGCAGGCAGA
AGTATGCAAAGCATGCATCTCAATTAGTCAGCAACCATAGTCCCGCCCCTAACTCCGCCCATCCCGCCCC
TAACTCCGCCCAGTTCCGCCCATTCTCCGCCCCATGGCTGACTAATTTTTTTTATTTATGCAGAGGCCGA
GGCCGCCTCGGCCTCTGAGCTATTCCAGAAGTAGTGAGGAGGCTTTTTTGGAGGCCTAGGCTTTTGCAAA
GATCGATCAAGAGACAGGATGAGGATCGTTTCGCATGATTGAACAAGATGGATTGCACGCAGGTTCTCCG
GCCGCTTGGGTGGAGAGGCTATTCGGCTATGACTGGGCACAACAGACAATCGGCTGCTCTGATGCCGCCG
TGTTCCGGCTGTCAGCGCAGGGGCGCCCGGTTCTTTTTGTCAAGACCGACCTGTCCGGTGCCCTGAATGA
ACTGCAAGACGAGGCAGCGCGGCTATCGTGGCTGGCCACGACGGGCGTTCCTTGCGCAGCTGTGCTCGAC
GTTGTCACTGAAGCGGGAAGGGACTGGCTGCTATTGGGCGAAGTGCCGGGGCAGGATCTCCTGTCATCTC
ACCTTGCTCCTGCCGAGAAAGTATCCATCATGGCTGATGCAATGCGGCGGCTGCATACGCTTGATCCGGC
TACCTGCCCATTCGACCACCAAGCGAAACATCGCATCGAGCGAGCACGTACTCGGATGGAAGCCGGTCTT
GTCGATCAGGATGATCTGGACGAAGAGCATCAGGGGCTCGCGCCAGCCGAACTGTTCGCCAGGCTCAAGG
CGAGCATGCCCGACGGCGAGGATCTCGTCGTGACCCATGGCGATGCCTGCTTGCCGAATATCATGGTGGA
AAATGGCCGCTTTTCTGGATTCATCGACTGTGGCCGGCTGGGTGTGGCGGACCGCTATCAGGACATAGCG
TTGGCTACCCGTGATATTGCTGAAGAGCTTGGCGGCGAATGGGCTGACCGCTTCCTCGTGCTTTACGGTA
TCGCCGCTCCCGATTCGCAGCGCATCGCCTTCTATCGCCTTCTTGACGAGTTCTTCTGAGCGGGACTCTG
GGGTTCGAAATGACCGACCAAGCGACGCCCAACCTGCCATCACGAGATTTCGATTCCACCGCCGCCTTCT
ATGAAAGGTTGGGCTTCGGAATCGTTTTCCGGGACGCCGGCTGGATGATCCTCCAGCGCGGGGATCTCAT
GCTGGAGTTCTTCGCCCACCCTAGGGGGAGGCTAACTGAAACACGGAAGGAGACAATACCGGAAGGAACC
CGCGCTATGACGGCAATAAAAAGACAGAATAAAACGCACGGTGTTGGGTCGTTTGTTCATAAACGCGGGG
TTCGGTCCCAGGGCTGGCACTCTGTCGATACCCCACCGAGACCCCATTGGGGCCAATACGCCCGCGTTTC
TTCCTTTTCCCCACCCCACCCCCCAAGTTCGGGTGAAGGCCCAGGGCTCGCAGCCAACGTCGGGGCGGCA
GGCCCTGCCATAGCCTCAGGTTACTCATATATACTTTAGATTGATTTAAAACTTCATTTTTAATTTAAAA
GGATCTAGGTGAAGATCCTTTTTGATAATCTCATGACCAAAATCCCTTAACGTGAGTTTTCGTTCCACTG
AGCGTCAGACCCCGTAGAAAAGATCAAAGGATCTTCTTGAGATCCTTTTTTTCTGCGCGTAATCTGCTGC
TTGCAAACAAAAAAACCACCGCTACCAGCGGTGGTTTGTTTGCCGGATCAAGAGCTACCAACTCTTTTTC
CGAAGGTAACTGGCTTCAGCAGAGCGCAGATACCAAATACTGTTCTTCTAGTGTAGCCGTAGTTAGGCCA
CCACTTCAAGAACTCTGTAGCACCGCCTACATACCTCGCTCTGCTAATCCTGTTACCAGTGGCTGCTGCC
AGTGGCGATAAGTCGTGTCTTACCGGGTTGGACTCAAGACGATAGTTACCGGATAAGGCGCAGCGGTCGG
GCTGAACGGGGGGTTCGTGCACACAGCCCAGCTTGGAGCGAACGACCTACACCGAACTGAGATACCTACA
GCGTGAGCTATGAGAAAGCGCCACGCTTCCCGAAGGGAGAAAGGCGGACAGGTATCCGGTAAGCGGCAGG
GTCGGAACAGGAGAGCGCACGAGGGAGCTTCCAGGGGGAAACGCCTGGTATCTTTATAGTCCTGTCGGGT
TTCGCCACCTCTGACTTGAGCGTCGATTTTTGTGATGCTCGTCAGGGGGGCGGAGCCTATGGAAAAACGC
CAGCAACGCGGCCTTTTTACGGTTCCTGGCCTTTTGCTGGCCTTTTGCTCACATGTTCTTTCCTGCGTTA
TCCCCTGATTCTGTGGATAACCGTATTACCGCCATGCATTAGTTATTAATAGTAA
